Addgene plasmid #56574: mTopaz-CathespinB-6
Purpose: Localization: Lysosomes, Excitation: 514, Emission: 527
Depositing lab: Michael Davidson. Depositing organization: Florida State University, Tallahassee.
Backbone
  Vector backbone: mTopaz
  Backbone size w/o insert (bp): 4750
  Vector type: Mammalian Expression
  Selectable markers: Neomycin (select with G418)
Growth in bacteria
  Bacterial resistance: Kanamycin, 50 μg/mL
  Growth temperature: 37°C
  Growth strain: DH5alpha
  Copy number: High Copy
Gene/Insert
  Gene/Insert name: CathespinB (alt name: NM_022597.2)
  Species: R. norvegicus (rat)
  Promoter: CMV
  Tag / fusion protein: mTopaz
  Cloning method: Unknown
  Sequencing primers: 5′ CMV-F; 3′ SV40pA-R
Terms and licenses: Academic/Nonprofit Terms; Industry Terms
Depositor comments: . Excitation = 514; Emission = 527
How to cite: mTopaz-CathespinB-6 was a gift from Michael Davidson (Addgene plasmid # 56574 ; http://n2t.net/addgene:56574 ; RRID:Addgene_56574)
