[The description below was written by a language model from this plasmid's Addgene catalogue record.]
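Description:
mTopaz-CathespinB-6 is a mammalian expression plasmid that produces a fusion of rat (R. norvegicus) cathepsin B, spelled "CathespinB" in the record, with mTopaz, a monomeric yellow-green fluorescent protein. The insert sits in an mTopaz backbone listed at about 4.75 kb without the insert, and expression is driven by the CMV promoter, a strong constitutive promoter widely used in cultured mammalian cells. The listed sequencing primers (a CMV forward primer and an SV40 polyA reverse primer) imply that the expression cassette ends in an SV40 polyadenylation signal. In bacteria the plasmid is maintained at high copy under kanamycin selection. In mammalian cells a neomycin resistance marker allows G418 selection of stable transfectants. The record does not name the origin of replication, and no feature table is provided.

Cathepsin B is a lysosomal cysteine protease, so the fusion carries the fluorescent protein to lysosomes. The stated purpose is lysosomal localization, making the construct a genetically encoded organelle marker for fluorescence microscopy of live or fixed cells. The reported spectral properties are excitation at 514 nm and emission at 527 nm, which suit yellow fluorescent protein filter sets or a 514 nm laser line. The "-6" in the name may refer to a linker length between the two fusion partners, but the record does not explain it. It also does not state explicitly whether mTopaz lies at the N- or C-terminus of cathepsin B, and the cloning method is listed as unknown.
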