>Addgene plasmid #56574 | mTopaz-CathespinB-6 | depositor partial sequence | sequence record 87463 | insert sequence
ACGTCAGATCCGCTAGCGCTACCGGACTCAGATCTCGAGCTCAAGCTTCGAATTCCAGGATGTGGTGGTC
CTTGATCCCTCTCTCTTGCCTGCTGGCACTGACCAGTGCCCATGACAAGCCTTCCTTTCACCCACTGTCG
GACGACATGATTAACTATATCAACAAACAGAATACAACATGGCAGGCTGGACGCAACTTCTACAATGTTG
ACATAAGCTATCTGAAGAAGCTGTGTGGAACTGTCCTGGGTGGACCCAAGCTGCCGGAAAGGGTTGGGTT
CAGCGAGGACATAAATCTACCTGAATCCTTTGATGCACGGGAACAGTGGTCCAATTGCCCGACCATCGCA
CAGATCAGAGACCAGGGGTCCTGTGGCTCTTGTTGGGCATTTGGGGCAGTGGAAGCCATGTCTGACCGAA
TCTGCATTCACACCAATGGCCGAGTCAATGTGGAGGTGTCTGCTGAGGACCTGCTTACCTGCTGTGGTAT
CCAGTGTGGGGATGGCTGTAATGGTGGCTATCCCTCTGGAGCATGGAACTTCTGGACTAGAAAAGGCCTG
GTTTCTGGTGGAGTATACAATTCTCATATAGGCTGCTTACCCTACACCATCCCTCCCTGTGAACACCATG
TCAATGGCTCCCGTCCCCCATGCACTGGAGAAGGAGATACTCCCAAGTGCAACAAGATGTGTGAGGCTGG
CTACTCCACATCCTACAAGGAAGATAAGCACTATGGGTACACTTCCTACAGTGTGTCTGACAGCGAGAAG
GAGATCATGGCGGAAATCTACAAAAATGGCCCAGTGGAGGGTGCTTTTACTGTGTTTTCTGACTTCTTGA
CTTACAAATCAGGCGTATACAAGCATGAAGCCGGTGATGTGATGGGAGGCCATGCCATCCGCATTCTGGG
CTGGGGAATAGAGAATGGAGTACCCTACTGGCTGGTAGCAAACTCCTGGAACGTTGACTGGGGTGATAAT
GGTTTCTTTAAAATCCTCAGAGGAGAGAACCACTGTGGAATTGAATCAGAAATCGTGGCTGGAATCCCAC
GCACTCAGGATCCACCGGTCGCCACCATGGTGAGCAAGGGCGAGGAGCTGTTCACCGGGGTGGTGCCCAT
CCTGGTCGAGCTGGACGGCGACGTAAACGGCCACAAGTTCAGCGTGTCCGGCGAGGGCGAGGGCGATGCC
ACCTACGGCAAGCTGACCCTGAAGTTCATCTGCACCACCGGCAAGCTGCCCGTGCCCTGGCCCACCCTCG
TGACCACCTTCGGCTACGGCGTGCAGTGCTTCGCCCGCTACCCCGACCACATGCGCCAGCACGACTTCTT
CAAGTCCGCCATGCCCGAAGGCTACGTCCAGGAGCGCACCATCTTCTTCAAGGACGACGGCAACTACAAG
ACCCGCGCCGAGGTGAAGTTCGAGGGCGACACCCTGGTGAACCGCATCGAGCTGAAGGGCATCGACTTCA
AGGAGGACGGCAACATCCTGGGGCACAAGCTGGAGTACAACTACAACAGCCACAACGTCTATATCATGGC
CGACAAGCAGAAGAACGGCATCAAGGTGAACTTCAAGATCCGCCACAACATCGAGGACGGCAGCGTGCAG
CTCGCCGACCACTACCAGCAGAACACCCCCATCGGCGACGGCCCCGTGCTGCTGCCCGACAACCACTACC
TGAGCTACCAGTCCAAGCTGAGCAAAGACCCCAACGAGAAGCGCGATCACATGGTCCTGCTGGAGTTCGT
GACCGCCGCCGGGATCACTCTCGGCATGGACGAGCTGTACAAGTAAGCGGCCGCGACTCTAGATCATAAT
CAGCCATACCACATT
